Addgene plasmid #239870: LLP948
Purpose: TCTP-SynPro-01 engineered promoter driving the expression of Renilla luciferase
Depositing lab: Ryan Lister. Depositing organization: University of Western Australia. Publication: CRISPRi-based circuits to control gene expression in plants. Khan MA, Herring G, Zhu JY, Oliva M, Fourie E, Johnston B, Zhang Z, Potter J, Pineda L, Pflueger J, Swain T, Pflueger C, Lloyd JPB, Secco D, Small I, Kidd BN, Lister R. Nat Biotechnol. 2025 Mar;43(3):416-430. doi: 10.1038/s41587-024-02236-w. Epub 2024 May 20. PubMed 38769424.
Backbone
  Vector backbone: pBluescript SK(+)
  Vector type: Synthetic Biology
Growth in bacteria
  Bacterial resistance: Ampicillin, 100 μg/mL
  Growth temperature: 30°C
  Growth strain: DH5alpha
  Copy number: High Copy
Gene/Insert
  Gene/Insert name: TCTP-SynPro-01::Rluc (alt name: Other genes: NOS::Fluc)
  Species: Synthetic
  Mutation: N/A
  Tag / fusion protein: PEST on C-terminus of Rluc (C terminal on insert)
  Cloning method: Restriction Enzyme; 5′ cloning site Unknown (unknown if destroyed)
Terms and licenses: Academic/Nonprofit Terms; Industry Terms: Not Available to Industry
How to cite: LLP948 was a gift from Ryan Lister (Addgene plasmid # 239870 ; http://n2t.net/addgene:239870 ; RRID:Addgene_239870)
