[The description below was written by a language model from this plasmid's Addgene catalogue record and pLannotate feature annotations shown in this document.]
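Description:
LLP948 is a dual-luciferase reporter plasmid for plant synthetic biology, built on the pBluescript SK(+) backbone. It is a high-copy E. coli plasmid carrying the ColE1/pUC-type origin, an f1 phage origin, and the β-lactamase gene for ampicillin selection. Remnants of the lacZα region, lac promoter/operator and the flanking T7 and T3 promoters mark the original polylinker. No T-DNA borders or plant selection marker are annotated, which fits direct DNA delivery for transient assays rather than Agrobacterium-mediated transformation, although the record does not state the delivery route.

The payload consists of two reporter units in the same orientation. The test unit places Renilla luciferase under the engineered TCTP-SynPro-01 promoter. This promoter is not itself annotated, but presumably lies in the unannotated stretch upstream of the Rluc coding region. The Rluc gene is interrupted by the potato ST-LS1 IV2 intron, which prevents expression in bacteria and restricts it to eukaryotic cells. It also carries a C-terminal PEST degradation tag, which appears to correspond to the short fragment annotated as matching Arabidopsis DREB2A. By shortening reporter half-life, the tag lets the signal track changes in promoter activity more closely. This unit ends with a CaMV poly(A) signal, a synthetic poly(A) signal and a transcriptional pause site, which help insulate it from the neighbouring unit. The second unit is a normalisation control: the NOS promoter drives intron-containing firefly luciferase (luc+), terminated by the NOS terminator plus another synthetic poly(A) signal and pause site.

The associated work concerns CRISPRi-based gene circuits in plants. The Rluc/Fluc ratio would therefore report the activity of the synthetic promoter, and presumably its repression, but the record does not describe the promoter's guide RNA target sites.
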