Features (pLannotate 1.2.2; 24 found; start..end, strand, type, name):
     20..1590    -  CDS            luciferase (fragment): firefly luciferase; luc+; enhanced luc+ version of the luciferase gene
   1589..1777    -  intron         IV2 intron: modified second intron of the potato ST-LS1 gene (Vancanneyt et al., 1990)
   1777..1861    -  CDS            luciferase (fragment): firefly luciferase; luc+; enhanced luc+ version of the luciferase gene
   1872..2051    -  promoter       NOS promoter: nopaline synthase promoter
   2065..2156    -  misc_feature   pause site: RNA polymerase II transcriptional pause signal from the human α2 globin gene
   2170..2218    -  polyA_signal   poly(A) signal: synthetic polyadenylation signal
   2230..2389    -  polyA_signal   CaMV poly(A) signal (fragment): cauliflower mosaic virus polyadenylation signal
   2466..2540    -  CDS            DREB2A (fragment): DRE2A_ARATH - Also known as ERF045. Experimental evidence at protein level: Swiss-Prot protein existence level 1. Transcriptional activator that binds specifically to the DNA sequence 5'-[AG]CCGAC-3'. Binding to the C-repeat/DRE element mediates high salinity- and dehydration-inducible transcription. From Arabidopsis thaliana (Mouse-ear cress).
   2547..3452    -  CDS            LUCI_RENRE: Experimental evidence at protein level: Swiss-Prot protein existence level 1. Upon binding the substrate, the enzyme catalyzes an oxygenation, producing a very short-lived hydroperoxide that cyclizes into a dioxetanone structure, which collapses, releasing a CO(2) molecule. The spontaneous breakdown of the dioxetanone releases the energy (about 50 kcal/mole) that is necessary to generate the excited state of the coelenteramide product, which is the singlet form of the monoanion. In vivo the product undergoes the process of nonradiative energy transfer to an accessory protein, a green fluoresce
   3450..3638    -  intron         IV2 intron: modified second intron of the potato ST-LS1 gene (Vancanneyt et al., 1990)
   4038..4056    -  promoter       T7 promoter: promoter for bacteriophage T7 RNA polymerase
   4059..4216    +  CDS            lacZα (fragment): LacZα fragment of β-galactosidase; lacZ fragment
   4221..4649    +  rep_origin     f1 ori (sequence partly withheld): f1 bacteriophage origin of replication; arrow indicates direction of (+) strand synthesis
   4702..4806    +  promoter       AmpR promoter: bla
   4807..5667    +  CDS            AmpR: β-lactamase; bla; confers resistance to ampicillin, carbenicillin, and related antibiotics
   5838..6426    +  rep_origin     ori: high-copy-number ColE1/pMB1/pBR322/pUC origin of replication
   6609..6701    +  CDS            lacI (fragment): lac repressor; lacI; The lac repressor binds to the lac operator to inhibit transcription in E. coli. This inhibition can be relieved by adding lactose or isopropyl-β-D-thiogalactopyranoside (IPTG).
   6714..6735    +  protein_bind   CAP binding site: CAP binding activates transcription in the presence of cAMP. E. coli catabolite activator protein
   6750..6780    +  promoter       lac promoter: promoter for the E. coli lac operon
   6788..6804    +  protein_bind   lac operator: The lac repressor binds to the lac operator to inhibit transcription in E. coli. This inhibition can be relieved by adding lactose or isopropyl-β-D-thiogalactopyranoside (IPTG). lac repressor encoded by lacI
   6849..6867    +  promoter       T3 promoter: promoter for bacteriophage T3 RNA polymerase
   6886..6977    -  misc_feature   pause site: RNA polymerase II transcriptional pause signal from the human α2 globin gene
   6991..7039    -  polyA_signal   poly(A) signal: synthetic polyadenylation signal
   7040..13      -  terminator     NOS terminator (across the origin): nopaline synthase terminator and poly(A) signal
>Addgene plasmid #239870 | LLP948 | addgene full sequence | sequence record 490728 | Addgene NGS Result
TGTTTGAACGATCCTCGAGTTACACGGCGATCTTTCCGCCCTTCTTGGCCTTTATGAGGATCTCTCTGAT
TTTTCTTGCGTCGAGTTTTCCGGTAAGACCTTTCGGTACTTCGTCCACAAACACAACTCCTCCGCGCAAC
TTTTTCGCGGTTGTTACTTGACTGGCGACGTAATCCACGATCTCTTTTTCCGTCATCGTCTTTCCGTGCT
CCAAAACAACAACGGCGGCGGGAAGTTCACCGGCGTCATCGTCGGGAAGACCTGCGACACCTGCGTCGAA
GATGTTGGGGTGTTGGAGCAAGATGGATTCCAATTCAGCGGGAGCCACCTGATAGCCTTTGTACTTAATC
AGAGACTTCAGGCGGTCAACGATGAAGAAGTGTTCGTCTTCGTCCCAGTAAGCTATGTCTCCAGAATGTA
GCCATCCATCCTTGTCAATCAAGGCGTTGGTCGCTTCCGGATTGTTTACATAACCGGACATAATCATAGG
ACCTCTCACACACAGTTCGCCTCTTTGATTAACGCCCAGCGTTTTCCCGGTATCCAGATCCACAACCTTC
GCTTCAAAAAATGGAACAACTTTACCGACCGCGCCCGGTTTATCATCCCCCTCGGGTGTAATCAGAATAG
CTGATGTAGTCTCAGTGAGCCCATATCCTTGCCTGATACCTGGCAGATGGAACCTCTTGGCAACCGCTTC
CCCGACTTCCTTAGAGAGGGGAGCGCCACCAGAAGCAATTTCGTGTAAATTAGATAAATCGTATTTGTCA
ATCAGAGTGCTTTTGGCGAAGAAGGAGAATAGGGTTGGCACCAGCAGCGCACTTTGAATCTTGTAATCCT
GAAGGCTCCTCAGAAACAGCTCTTCTTCAAATCTATACATTAAGACGACTCGAAATCCACATATCAAATA
TCCGAGTGTAGTAAACATTCCAAAACCGTGATGGAATGGAACAACACTTAAAATCGCAGTATCCGGAATG
ATTTGATTGCCAAAAATAGGATCTCTGGCATGCGAGAATCTCACGCAGGCAGTTCTATGAGGCAGAGCGA
CACCTTTAGGCAGACCAGTAGATCCAGAGGAGTTCATGATCAGTGCAATTGTCTTGTCCCTATCGAAGGA
CTCTGGCACAAAATCGTATTCATTAAAACCGGGAGGTAGATGAGATGTGACGAACGTGTACATCGACTGA
AATCCCTGGTAATCCGTTTTAGAATCCATGATAATAATTTTTTGGATGATTGGGAGCTTTTTTTGCACGT
TCAAAATTTTTTGCAACCCCTTTTTGGAAACGAACACCACGGTAGGCTGCGAAATGCCCATACTGTTGAG
CAATTCACGTTCATTATAAATGTCGTTCGCGGGCGCAACTGCAACTCCGATAAATAACGCGCCCAACACC
GGCATAAAGAATTGAAGAGAGTTTTCACTGCATACGACGATTCTGTGATTTGTATTCAGCCCATATCGTT
TCATAGCTTCTGCCAACCGAACGGACATTTCGAAGTACTCAGCGTAAGTGATGTCCACCTCGATATGTGC
ATCTGTAAAAGCAATTGTTCCAGGAACCAGGGCGTATCTCTTCATAGCCTGCACATCAACAAATTTTGGT
CATATATTAGAAAAGTTATAAATTAAAATATACACACTTATAAACTACAGAAAAGCAATTGCTATATACT
ACATTCTTTTATTTTGAAAAAAATATTTGAAATATTATATTACTACTAATTAATGATAATTATTATATAT
ATATCAAAGGTAGAAGCAGAAACTTACCTTATGCAGTTGCTCTCCAGCGGTTCCATCTTCCAGCGGATAG
AATGGCGCCGGGCCTTTCTTTATGTTTTTGGCGTCTTCCATCCATGGACTCTAATTGGATACCGAGGGGA
ATTTATGGAACGTCAGTGGAGCATTTTTGACAAGAAATATTTGCTAGCTGATAGTGACCTTAGGCGACTT
TTGAACGCGCAATAATGGTTTCTGACGTATGTGCTTAGCTCATTAAACTCCAGAAACCCGCGGCTCAGTG
GCTCCTTCAACGTTGCGGTTCTCTAGAGAGCGCTAGAGAAATGTTCTGGCACCTGCACTTGCACTGGGGA
CAGCCTATTTTGCTAGTTTGTTTTGTTTCGTTTTGTTTTGATGGAGAGCGTATGTTAGTACTATCGATTC
ACACAAAAAACCAACACACAGATGTAATGAAAATAAAGATATTTTATTACTAGTAGGTCACTGGATTTTG
GTTTTAGGAATTAGAAATTTTATTGATAGAAGTATTTTACAAATACAAATACATACTAAGGGTTTCTTAT
ATGCTCAACACATGAGCGAAACCCTATAAGAACCCTAATTCCCTTATCTGGGAACTACTCACACATTATT
CTGGAGAAAAATAGAGAGAGATAGATTTGTAGAGAGAGACTGGTGATTTTTGCGGACTCTAGCATGGCCG
GGTACCTTAAGAACCAACACAACCTGGCGTTTCCACTGTGCATACCTCAGACTGGGAGCTTGTTGACGTT
ACTTCAGAAGCATCAGATCGAGAACCCTGCTCGTTTTTGAGCACTCTTTCAACAAAAGACTTAATATACT
TTCCCATCTCATCAGGAGCATCTTCTTGTGAGAAATGCAATCCTTTCACCTTAACGAACTCGGTGTTTGG
AAATTTCTTTGCACCTTCAACTATAGCATTACTGAAAAATCCTGGATCTGACTCGATGAACATCTTAGGC
AAATCATCTGATGCCCTAAGGTAAGCGTTATAATTTCTCACGATCTGCACAACATCAGGTTTACCTCCCT
TAACTAATGGTATTTCCCTAGGCCAACTGAGTGTTGGCCTTCTAACCTCTCCTTTTTCCTTGAAAGGTTC
GAGATATGCAGCAAACTCTTCTGGTTCCAATTTTCTCATAATCTTTGAAGGAAGCATAGTTTCCACGAAA
AAGTTATTTTCGAGAACCATCTTTTCTCCCTCTTCAGACTTGATCAAAGCAATATCCTCTTCAATATCTG
GCCACTCATCCCAAGATTCTATCACATCCACAACACTCTCTGCATGAACTATAGCTTTGATCTTATCTTG
GTGTTCGTATGAGTAATGGAATGCCAAGCAAGCACCCCAATCGTGTCCAACGAAAATAATCTTCTTAGGT
AAGTTGAGAAGTTCGAACCAAGCTGTGAGGTACTTATAATGATCCAAAAGTCTGTAAGAACCATTTCCAG
ATTTACCAGACTTTCCCATTCCGATAAGATCTGGGATAATACACCTAGCCACTGGTTCAATGTGAGGCAC
AACATGTCTCCACAAATATGAAGATGCAGCGTTTCCGTGAAGAAAGATAACTGCATTCTCAGCGTGCTTT
TCTGAATCGTAGTAATTAATGAAAGAATCAAGCACGTTCATCTGTTTACATCTTGCCCACCATTGTGGAC
CAGTTATCATTCTTTTTCTCTGCACATCAACAAATTTTGGTCATATATTAGAAAAGTTATAAATTAAAAT
ATACACACTTATAAACTACAGAAAAGCAATTGCTATATACTACATTCTTTTATTTTGAAAAAAATATTTG
AAATATTATATTACTACTAATTAATGATAATTATTATATATATATCAAAGGTAGAAGCAGAAACTTACCT
GCTCAGGATCATACACCTTTGAAGTCATCTGCAGTTATGTCGACGGATCCGGTCGCTTATTGATTGTTTT
CTCTCTCCGATGGATGCGAATAAACGAAAATCGAAGGTTGCGGGAGAGAGACGCAGCGACGAGGGGATTC
CCAACTCACTCCCCCAACTCCCTATTTATAGTCCACCGCTGGATCGGATGTCTTCAGGTAAATTTACAAT
TCTCGGTAAATTACAATTTTGGGCTTTAACTGTTTCCAATTTTCTATTTTTTACCCTTTCCTTTTTTTTA
AATAAAGGAAATAAATCTGAACCGACGCTTAATGAGCCGGGTTTGGTCCAACGGGTGGGGATTCGAGTGT
TGGAACGCGTTCGGAATTCGGCATGATCAAGCTTGTACCCAATTCGCCCTATAGTGAGTCGTATTACAAT
TCACTGGCCGTCGTTTTACAACGTCGTGACTGGGAAAACCCTGGCGTTACCCAACTTAATCGCCTTGCAG
CACATCCCCCTTTCGCCAGCTGGCGTAATAGCGAAGAGGCCCGCACCGATCGCCCTTCCCAACAGTTGCG
CAGCCTGAATGGCGAATGGG
[124 nt withheld, positions 4221-4344]
C
[91 nt withheld, positions 4346-4436]
A
[49 nt withheld, positions 4438-4486]
CCTTTGACGTTGGAGTCCACGTTCTTT
[37 nt withheld, positions 4514-4550]
ACCCTATCTCGGTCTATTCTTTTGATTTATAAGGGATTTTGCCGATTTCGGCCTATTGGTTAAAAAATGA
GCTGATTTAACAAAAATTTAACGCGAATTTTAACAAAATATTAACGCTTACAATTTAGGTGGCACTTTTC
GGGGAAATGTGCGCGGAACCCCTATTTGTTTATTTTTCTAAATACATTCAAATATGTATCCGCTCATGAG
ACAATAACCCTGATAAATGCTTCAATAATATTGAAAAAGGAAGAGTATGAGTATTCAACATTTCCGTGTC
GCCCTTATTCCCTTTTTTGCGGCATTTTGCCTTCCTGTTTTTGCTCACCCAGAAACGCTGGTGAAAGTAA
AAGATGCTGAAGATCAGTTGGGTGCACGAGTGGGTTACATCGAACTGGATCTCAACAGCGGTAAGATCCT
TGAGAGTTTTCGCCCCGAAGAACGTTTTCCAATGATGAGCACTTTTAAAGTTCTGCTATGTGGCGCGGTA
TTATCCCGTATTGACGCCGGGCAAGAGCAACTCGGTCGCCGCATACACTATTCTCAGAATGACTTGGTTG
AGTACTCACCAGTCACAGAAAAGCATCTTACGGATGGCATGACAGTAAGAGAATTATGCAGTGCTGCCAT
AACCATGAGTGATAACACTGCGGCCAACTTACTTCTGACAACGATCGGAGGACCGAAGGAGCTAACCGCT
TTTTTGCACAACATGGGGGATCATGTAACTCGCCTTGATCGTTGGGAACCGGAGCTGAATGAAGCCATAC
CAAACGACGAGCGTGACACCACGATGCCTGTAGCAATGGCAACAACGTTGCGCAAACTATTAACTGGCGA
ACTACTTACTCTAGCTTCCCGGCAACAATTAATAGACTGGATGGAGGCGGATAAAGTTGCAGGACCACTT
CTGCGCTCGGCCCTTCCGGCTGGCTGGTTTATTGCTGATAAATCTGGAGCCGGTGAGCGTGGGTCTCGCG
GTATCATTGCAGCACTGGGGCCAGATGGTAAGCCCTCCCGTATCGTAGTTATCTACACGACGGGGAGTCA
GGCAACTATGGATGAACGAAATAGACAGATCGCTGAGATAGGTGCCTCACTGATTAAGCATTGGTAACTG
TCAGACCAAGTTTACTCATATATACTTTAGATTGATTTAAAACTTCATTTTTAATTTAAAAGGATCTAGG
TGAAGATCCTTTTTGATAATCTCATGACCAAAATCCCTTAACGTGAGTTTTCGTTCCACTGAGCGTCAGA
CCCCGTAGAAAAGATCAAAGGATCTTCTTGAGATCCTTTTTTTCTGCGCGTAATCTGCTGCTTGCAAACA
AAAAAACCACCGCTACCAGCGGTGGTTTGTTTGCCGGATCAAGAGCTACCAACTCTTTTTCCGAAGGTAA
CTGGCTTCAGCAGAGCGCAGATACCAAATACTGTTCTTCTAGTGTAGCCGTAGTTAGGCCACCACTTCAA
GAACTCTGTAGCACCGCCTACATACCTCGCTCTGCTAATCCTGTTACCAGTGGCTGCTGCCAGTGGCGAT
AAGTCGTGTCTTACCGGGTTGGACTCAAGACGATAGTTACCGGATAAGGCGCAGCGGTCGGGCTGAACGG
GGGGTTCGTGCACACAGCCCAGCTTGGAGCGAACGACCTACACCGAACTGAGATACCTACAGCGTGAGCT
ATGAGAAAGCGCCACGCTTCCCGAAGGGAGAAAGGCGGACAGGTATCCGGTAAGCGGCAGGGTCGGAACA
GGAGAGCGCACGAGGGAGCTTCCAGGGGGAAACGCCTGGTATCTTTATAGTCCTGTCGGGTTTCGCCACC
TCTGACTTGAGCGTCGATTTTTGTGATGCTCGTCAGGGGGGCGGAGCCTATGGAAAAACGCCAGCAACGC
GGCCTTTTTACGGTTCCTGGCCTTTTGCTGGCCTTTTGCTCACATGTTCTTTCCTGCGTTATCCCCTGAT
TCTGTGGATAACCGTATTACCGCCTTTGAGTGAGCTGATACCGCTCGCCGCAGCCGAACGACCGAGCGCA
GCGAGTCAGTGAGCGAGGAAGCGGAAGAGCGCCCAATACGCAAACCGCCTCTCCCCGCGCGTTGGCCGAT
TCATTAATGCAGCTGGCACGACAGGTTTCCCGACTGGAAAGCGGGCAGTGAGCGCAACGCAATTAATGTG
AGTTAGCTCACTCATTAGGCACCCCAGGCTTTACACTTTATGCTTCCGGCTCGTATGTTGTGTGGAATTG
TGAGCGGATAACAATTTCACACAGGAAACAGCTATGACCATGATTACGCCAAGCTCGAAATTAACCCTCA
CTAAAGGGAACAAAAGCTGGAGCTCAGAGAAATGTTCTGGCACCTGCACTTGCACTGGGGACAGCCTATT
TTGCTAGTTTGTTTTGTTTCGTTTTGTTTTGATGGAGAGCGTATGTTAGTACTATCGATTCACACAAAAA
ACCAACACACAGATGTAATGAAAATAAAGATATTTTATTGATCTAGTAACATAGATGACACCGCGCGCGA
TAATTTATCCTAGTTTGCGCGCTATATTTTGTTTTCTATCGCGTATTAAATGTATAATTGCGGGACTCTA
ATCATAAAAACCCATCTCATAAATAACGTCATGCATTACATGTTAATTATTACATGCTTAACGTAATTCA
ACAGAAATTATATGATAATCGTCGCAAGACCGGCAACAGGATTCAATCTTAAGAAACTTTATTGCCAAA
